>Addgene plasmid #57635 | tdEos-MAP4-C-10 | depositor partial sequence | sequence record 88788 | insert sequence
TGACGTCAGATCCGCTAGCGCTACCGGTCGCCACCATGAGTGCGATTAAGCCAGACATGAAGATCAACCT
CCGTATGGAAGGCAACGTAAACGGGCACCACTTTGTGATCGACGGAGATGGTACAGGCAAGCCTTTTGAG
GGAAAACAGAGTATGGATCTTGAAGTCAAAGAGGGCGGACCTCTGCCTTTTGCCTTTGATATCCTGACCA
CTGCATTCCATTACGGCAACAGGGTATTCGCCGAATATCCAGACCACATACAAGACTATTTTAAGCAGTC
GTTTCCTAAGGGGTATTCGTGGGAACGAAGCTTGACTTTCGAAGACGGGGGCATTTGCATTGCCAGAAAC
GACATAACAATGGAAGGGGACACTTTCTATAATAAAGTTCGATTTCACGGTGTAAACTTTCCCGCCAATG
GTCCAGTTATGCAGAAGAAGACGCTGAAATGGGAGCCCTCCACTGAGAAAATGTATGTGCGTGATGGAGT
GCTGACTGGTGATATTCGCATGGCTTTGTTGCTTGAAGGAAATGCCCATTACCGATGTGACTTCAGAACT
ACTTACAAAGCTAAGGAGAAGGGTGTCAAGTTACCAGGCTACCACTTTGTGGACCACTGCATTGAGATTT
TAAGCCATGACAAAGATTACAACAAGGTTAAGCTGTATGAGCATGCTGTTGCTCATTCTGGATTGCCTGA
CAATGCCAGACGATCCGGTAGCGGTCACGGTACTGGTTCTACTGGTTCTGGTTCTTCTGAGAGTGCGATT
AAGCCAGACATGAAGATCAACCTCCGTATGGAAGGCAACGTAAACGGGCACCACTTTGTGATCGACGGAG
ATGGTACAGGCAAGCCTTTTGAGGGAAAACAGAGTATGGATCTTGAAGTCAAAGAGGGCGGACCTCTGCC
TTTTGCCTTTGATATCCTGACCACTGCATTCCATTACGGCAACAGGGTATTCGCCGAATATCCAGACCAC
ATACAAGACTATTTTAAGCAGTCGTTTCCTAAGGGGTATTCGTGGGAACGAAGCTTGACTTTCGAAGACG
GGGGCATTTGCATTGCCAGAAACGACATAACAATGGAAGGGGACACTTTCTATAATAAAGTTCGATTTCA
CGGTGTAAACTTTCCCGCCAATGGTCCAGTTATGCAGAAGAAGACGCTGAAATGGGAGCCCTCCACTGAG
AAAATGTATGTGCGTGATGGAGTGCTGACTGGTGATATTCGCATGGCTTTGTTGCTTGAAGGAAATGCCC
ATTACCGATGTGACTTCAGAACTACTTACAAAGCTAAGGAGAAGGGTGTCAAGTTACCAGGCTACCACTT
TGTGGACCACTGCATTGAGATTTTAAGCCATGACAAAGATTACAACAAGGTTAAGCTGTATGAGCATGCT
GTTGCTCATTCTGGATTGCCTGACAATGCCAGACGATCCGGACTCAGATCTGGTGGCTCCGCAGGATCCC
GGCAAGAAGAAGCAAAGGCTGCTGTAGGTGTGACTGGAAATGACATCACTACCCCGCCAAACAAGGAGCC
ACCACCAAGCCCAGAAAAGAAAGCAAAGCCTTTGGCCACCACTCAACCTGCAAAGACTTCAACATCGAAA
GCCAAAACACAGCCCACTTCTCTCCCTAAGCAACCAGCTCCCACCACCTCTGGTGGGTTGAATAAAAAAC
CCATGAGCCTCGCCTCAGGCTCAGTGCCAGCTGCCCCACACAAACGCCCTGCTGCTGCCACTGCTACTGC
CAGGCCTTCCACCCTACCTGCCAGAGACGTGAAGCCAAAGCCAATTACAGAAGCTAAGGTTGCCGAAAAG
CGGACCTCTCCATCCAAGCCTTCATCTGCCCCAGCCCTCAAACCTGGACCTAAAACCACCCCAACCGTTT
CAAAAGCCACATCTCCCTCAACTCTTGTTTCCACTGGACCAAGTAGTAGAAGTCCAGCTACAACTCTGCC
TAAGAGGCCAACCAGCATCAAGACTGAGGGGAAACCTGCTGATGTCAAAAGGATGACTGCTAAGTCTGCC
TCAGCTGACTTGAGTCGCTCAAAGACCACCTCTGCCAGTTCTGTGAAGAGAAACACCACTCCCACTGGGG
CAGCACCCCCAGCAGGGATGACTTCCACTCGAGTCAAGCCCATGTCTGCACCTAGCCGCTCTTCTGGGGC
TCTTTCTGTGGACAAGAAGCCCACTTCCACTAAGCCTAGCTCCTCTGCTCCCAGGGTGAGCCGCCTGGCC
ACAACTGTTTCTGCCCCTGACCTGAAGAGTGTTCGCTCCAAGGTCGGCTCTACAGAAAACATCAAACACC
AGCCTGGAGGAGGCCGGGCCAAGGTAGAGAAAAAAACAGAGGCAGCTACCACAGCTGGGAAGCCTGAACC
TAATGCAGTCACTAAAGCAGCCGGCTCCATTGCGAGTGCACAGAAACCGCCTGCTGGGAAAGTCCAGATA
GTATCCAAAAAAGTGAGCTACAGTCATATTCAATCCAAGTGTGTTTCCAAGGACAATATTAAGCATGTCC
CTGGATGTGGCAATGTTCAGATTCAGAACAAGAAAGTGGACATATCCAAGGTCTCCTCCAAGTGTGGGTC
CAAAGCTAATATCAAGCACAAGCCTGGTGGAGGAGATGTCAAGATTGAAAGTCAGAAGTTGAACTTCAAG
GAGAAGGCCCAAGCCAAAGTGGGATAGGGATCCACCGGATCTAGATAACTGATCATAATCAGCCATACCA
CATTT
