>Addgene plasmid #57635 | tdEos-MAP4-C-10 | addgene partial sequence | sequence record 132285 | SV40pA-R 5'-GAAATTTGTGATGCTATTGC-3'
ACAACAACAATTGCATTCATTTTATGTTTCAGGTTCAGGGGGAGGTGTGGGAGGTTTTTTAAAGCAAGTA
AAACCTCTACAAATGTGGTATGGCTGATTATGATCAGTTATCTAGATCCGGTGGATCCCTATCCCACTTT
GGCTTGGGCCTTCTCCTTGAAGTTCAACTTCTGACTTTCAATCTTGACATCTCCTCCACCAGGCTTGTGC
TTGATATTAGCTTTGGACCCACACTTGGAGGAGACCTTGGATATGTCCACTTTCTTGTTCTGAATCTGAA
CATTGCCACATCCAGGGACATGCTTAATATTGTCCTTGGAAACACACTTGGATTGAATATGACTGTAGCT
CACTTTTTTGGATACTATCTGGACTTTCCCAGCAGGCGGTTTCTGTGCACTCGCAATGGAGCCGGCTGCT
TTAGTGACTGCATTAGGTTCAGGCTTCCCAGCTGTGGTAGCTGCCTCTGTTTTTTTCTCTACCTTGGCCC
GGCCTCCTCCAGGCTGGTGTTTGATGTTTTCTGTAGAGCCGACCTTGGAGCGAACACTCTTCAGGTCAGG
GGCAGAAACAGTTGTGGCCAGGCGGCTCACCCTGGGAGCAGAGGAGCTAGGCTTAGTGGAAGTGGGCTTC
TTGTCCACAGAAAGAGCCCCAGAAGAGCGGCTAGGTGCAGACATGGGCTTGACTCGAGTGGAAGTCATCC
CTGCTGGGGGTGCTGCCCCAGTGG
