[The description below was written by a language model from this plasmid's Addgene catalogue record.]
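Description:
tdEos-MAP4-C-10 is a mammalian expression plasmid built on the tdEos-C1 backbone (about 4.75 kb without the insert). It encodes a fusion of the photoconvertible fluorescent protein tdEos to mouse MAP4, the microtubule-associated protein 4. Expression is driven by the CMV promoter, a strong constitutive promoter in most mammalian cell lines. The use of an SV40 polyA reverse sequencing primer suggests that the transcript ends at an SV40 polyadenylation signal. tdEos is supplied by the backbone and sits at the N terminus of the fusion, with MAP4 cloned downstream of it. The "10" in the name probably refers to the linker between the two partners, but the record does not state this. It also does not say whether the full-length MAP4 coding sequence or only a fragment is present, and the cloning method is listed as unknown.

The plasmid is maintained at high copy number in E. coli under kanamycin selection. It also carries a neomycin resistance marker, so stably transfected mammalian cells can be selected with G418. No feature table is provided, so the origin of replication and other backbone elements cannot be described in detail.

The stated purpose is to label microtubules in mammalian cells. MAP4 binds the microtubule lattice and carries the fluorescent tag to the cytoskeleton. tdEos is a tandem dimer form of Eos that converts from a green to a red state, which matches the two recorded spectral pairs: excitation/emission of 505/516 nm and 569/581 nm. This property makes the construct suitable for photoconversion-based tracking of microtubule populations and for localization-based super-resolution imaging, as well as for ordinary fluorescence microscopy.
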