Addgene plasmid #57635: tdEos-MAP4-C-10
Purpose: Localization: Microtubules, Excitation: 505 / 569, Emission: 516 / 581
Depositing lab: Michael Davidson. Depositing organization: Florida State University, Tallahassee.
Backbone
  Vector backbone: tdEos-C1
  Backbone size w/o insert (bp): 4750
  Vector type: Mammalian Expression
  Selectable markers: Neomycin (select with G418)
Growth in bacteria
  Bacterial resistance: Kanamycin, 50 μg/mL
  Growth temperature: 37°C
  Growth strain: DH5alpha
  Copy number: High Copy
Gene/Insert
  Gene/Insert name: MAP4 (alt name: NM_008633.4)
  Species: M. musculus (mouse)
  Promoter: CMV
  Tag / fusion protein: tdEos (N terminal on backbone)
  Cloning method: Unknown
  Sequencing primers: 5′ CMV-F; 3′ SV40pA-R
Terms and licenses: Academic/Nonprofit Terms; Industry Terms
Depositor comments: . Excitation = 505 / 569; Emission = 516 / 581
How to cite: tdEos-MAP4-C-10 was a gift from Michael Davidson (Addgene plasmid # 57635 ; http://n2t.net/addgene:57635 ; RRID:Addgene_57635)
